Addgene plasmid #43130: I-GGCT
Depositing lab: Chad Cowan & Kiran Musunuru. Depositing organization: Harvard University. Publication: A TALEN Genome-Editing System for Generating Human Stem Cell-Based Disease Models. Ding Q, Lee YK, Schaefer EA, Peters DT, Veres A, Kim K, Kuperwasser N, Motola DL, Meissner TB, Hendriks WT, Trevisan M, Gupta RM, Moisan A, Banks E, Friesen M, Schinzel RT, Xia F, Tang A, Xia Y, Figueroa E, Wann A, Ahfeldt T, Daheron L, Zhang F, Rubin LL, Peng LF, Chung RT, Musunuru K, Cowan CA. Cell Stem Cell. 2012 Dec 12. pii: S1934-5909(12)00645-5. doi: 10.1016/j.stem.2012.11.011. PubMed 23246482.
Backbone
  Vector backbone: pCRII-TOPO
  Backbone manufacturer: Invitrogen
  Backbone size w/o insert (bp): 3973
  Vector type: Bacterial Cloning
Growth in bacteria
  Bacterial resistance: Ampicillin and Kanamycin, 100 & 50 μg/mL
  Growth temperature: 37°C
  Growth strain: Top10
  Copy number: High Copy
Gene/Insert
  Gene/Insert name: I-GGCT
  Species: Synthetic
  Insert size (bp): 424
  Cloning method: TOPO Cloning
  Sequencing primers: 5′ T7; 3′ M13-rev
Terms and licenses: Academic/Nonprofit Terms; Industry Terms: Not Available to Industry
How to cite: I-GGCT was a gift from Chad Cowan & Kiran Musunuru (Addgene plasmid # 43130 ; http://n2t.net/addgene:43130 ; RRID:Addgene_43130)
