[The description below was written by a language model from this plasmid's Addgene catalogue record.]
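Description:
I-GGCT is a bacterial cloning plasmid built on the commercial pCRII-TOPO backbone (about 4 kb without insert), into which a 424 bp synthetic fragment was introduced by TOPO cloning. It is a high-copy plasmid propagated in E. coli and carries both ampicillin and kanamycin resistance, so either or both drugs can be used for selection. The insert sits between the vector's T7 and M13-reverse priming sites, which are the positions recorded for sequence verification. No feature table accompanies the record, so the exact layout of origins, promoters and flanking sites cannot be confirmed here beyond what is generally true of this backbone.

The record describes the insert only by its name and as synthetic, without stating its composition. The plasmid was deposited in connection with a TALEN genome-editing system developed for generating human stem cell-based disease models. In that context, the name and size are consistent with a pre-assembled module of four TALE repeats recognising the bases G, G, C and T, with the "I" prefix plausibly designating the module's position in an ordered assembly scheme. This interpretation is inferred from the name and associated publication rather than stated in the catalogue fields. The plasmid has no recorded mammalian expression elements. It appears to be a storage and amplification vector, one component of a library of parts from which repeat fragments would be taken and joined into full-length TALE DNA-binding arrays in a separate nuclease expression vector, rather than a construct used directly in cells.
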