>Addgene plasmid #43130 | I-GGCT | depositor partial sequence | sequence record 58395 | I-GGCT sequence 424 bps
CGTCTCCTGACCCCAGAGCAGGTCGTGGCAATCGCGAGCAATAACGGCGGAAAACAGGCTTTGGAAACGG
TGCAGAGGCTCCTTCCAGTGCTGTGCCAAGCGCACGGACTCACCCCAGAGCAGGTCGTGGCAATCGCGAG
CAATAACGGCGGAAAACAGGCTTTGGAAACGGTGCAGAGGCTCCTTCCAGTGCTGTGCCAAGCGCACGGC
CTCACCCCAGAGCAGGTCGTGGCGATCGCAAGCCACGACGGAGGAAAGCAAGCCTTGGAAACAGTACAGA
GGCTGTTGCCTGTGCTGTGCCAAGCGCACGGATTAACCCCAGAGCAGGTCGTGGCCATTGCCTCGAATGG
AGGGGGCAAACAGGCGTTGGAAACCGTACAACGATTGCTGCCGGTGCTGTGCCAAGCGCACGGCTTAAGA
GACG
