>Addgene plasmid #43130 | I-GGCT | addgene partial sequence | sequence record 60291 | M13-F20 5'-TGTAAAACGACGGCCAGT-3'
CTATAGGGCGAATTGGGCCCTCTAGATGCATGCTCGAGCGGCCGCCAGTGTGATGGATATCTGCAGAATT
CGCCCTTATATAGATGCCGTCCTAGCGCGTCTCCTGACCCCAGAGCAGGTCGTGGCAATCGCGAGCAATA
ACGGCGGAAAACAGGCTTTGGAAACGGTGCAGAGGCTCCTTCCAGTGCTGTGCCAAGCGCACGGACTCAC
CCCAGAGCAGGTCGTGGCAATCGCGAGCAATAACGGCGGAAAACAGGCTTTGGAAACGGTGCAGAGGCTC
CTTCCAGTGCTGTGCCAAGCGCACGGCCTCACCCCAGAGCAGGTCGTGGCGATCGCAAGCCACGACGGAG
GAAAGCAAGCCTTGGAAACAGTACAGAGGCTGTTGCCTGTGCTGTGCCAAGCGCACGGATTAACCCCAGA
GCAGGTCGTGGCCATTGCCTCGAATGGAGGGGGCAAACAGGCGTTGGAAACCGTACAACGATTGCTGCCG
GTGCTGTGCCAAGCGCACGGCTTAAGAGACGTGGGCACAGGAAAGATACTTAAGGGCGAATTCCAGCACA
CTGGCGGCCGTTACTAGTGGATCCGAGCTCGGTACCAAGCTTGGCGTAATCATGGTCATAGCTGTTTCCT
GTGTGAAATTGTTATCCGCTCACAATTCCACACAACATACGAGCCGGAAGCATAAAGTGTAAAGCCTGGG
GTGCCTAATGAGTGAGCTAACTCACATTAATTGCGTTGCGCTCACTGCCCGCTTTCCAGTCGGGAAACCT
GTCGTGCCAGCTGCATTAATGAATCGGCCAACGCGCGGGGAGAGGCGGTTTGCGTATTGGGCGCTCTTCC
GCTTCCTCGCTCACTGACTCGCTGCGCTCGGTCGTTCGGCTGCGGCGAG
